Addgene plasmid #81517: pDONR223_EYS_p.H466N
Purpose: Gateway Donor vector containing EYS , part of the Target Accelerator Plasmid Collection.
Depositing lab: Jesse Boehm & William Hahn & David Root. Depositing organization: Broad Institute. Publication: Systematic Functional Interrogation of Rare Cancer Variants Identifies Oncogenic Alleles. Kim E, Ilic N, Shrestha Y, Zou L, Kamburov A, Zhu C, Yang X, Lubonja R, Tran N, Nguyen C, Lawrence MS, Piccioni F, Bagul M, Doench JG, Chouinard CR, Wu X, Hogstrom L, Natoli T, Tamayo P, Horn H, Corsello SM, Lage K, Root DE, Subramanian A, Golub TR, Getz G, Boehm JS, Hahn WC. Cancer Discov. 2016 Jul;6(7):714-26. doi: 10.1158/2159-8290.CD-16-0160. Epub 2016 May 4. PubMed 27147599.
Backbone
  Vector backbone: pDONR223
  Backbone manufacturer: Invitrogen
  Backbone size w/o insert (bp): 2790
  Vector type: Gateway Entry vector
Growth in bacteria
  Bacterial resistance: Spectinomycin, 50 μg/mL
  Growth temperature: 37°C
  Growth strain: DH5alpha
  Copy number: High Copy
Gene/Insert
  Gene/Insert name: EYS (alt name: NM_198283.1)
  Species: H. sapiens (human)
  Mutation: H466N
  Entrez Gene: EYS (a.k.a. C6orf178, C6orf179, C6orf180, EGFL10, EGFL11, RP25, SPAM, bA166P24.2, bA307F22.3, bA74E24.1, dJ1018A4.2, dJ22I17.2, dJ303F19.1)
  Promoter: None
  Cloning method: Gateway Cloning
  Sequencing primers: 5′ M13pUC-fwd; 3′ M13-Rev
Terms and licenses: Academic/Nonprofit Terms; Industry Terms: Not Available to Industry
Depositor comments: Closed state: stop codon immediately follows insert
How to cite: pDONR223_EYS_p.H466N was a gift from Jesse Boehm & William Hahn & David Root (Addgene plasmid # 81517 ; http://n2t.net/addgene:81517 ; RRID:Addgene_81517)
