[The description below was written by a language model from this plasmid's Addgene catalogue record and pLannotate feature annotations shown in this document.]
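Description:
pDONR223_EYS_p.H466N is a Gateway entry clone built on the Invitrogen pDONR223 backbone and belongs to the Target Accelerator Plasmid Collection, a set of wild-type and variant open reading frames assembled for systematic functional testing of rare cancer-associated alleles. It is a bacterial propagation plasmid of about 4.6 kb, maintained at high copy number in E. coli through a ColE1/pUC-type origin. Selection is with spectinomycin via the aadA (SmR) aminoglycoside adenylyltransferase gene. That gene sits downstream of a fragment of a class 1 integron Pc promoter and a remnant of a gentamicin resistance gene. rrnB T1 and T2 terminators lie upstream of the cloning region and help insulate it from read-through transcription. Short lacI and lacZα fragments are also annotated as backbone remnants.

The insert is a human EYS (eyes shut homolog) open reading frame corresponding to the NM_198283.1 transcript and carrying the H466N substitution. The annotated coding region spans roughly 1.8 kb and is flagged as a fragment relative to the full-length Swiss-Prot protein, which suggests a shorter isoform rather than the complete EYS protein. The ORF is flanked by attL recombination sites (annotated by the software as attL3 and attL2), so it can be moved by an LR Clonase reaction into any compatible destination vector. The clone is in the "closed" configuration, with a stop codon directly after the insert, so it yields native C-terminal protein and is not suited to C-terminal fusions. No promoter drives the insert in this plasmid, although a T7 promoter lies just outside one att site. Expression therefore requires transfer into an expression vector, and M13 primer sites flanking the cassette allow sequence verification.
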