Features (pLannotate 1.2.2; 12 found; start..end, strand, type, name):
    121..213     +  CDS            lacI (fragment): lac repressor; lacI; The lac repressor binds to the lac operator to inhibit transcription in E. coli. This inhibition can be relieved by adding lactose or isopropyl-β-D-thiogalactopyranoside (IPTG).
    268..295     -  terminator     rrnB T2 terminator: transcription terminator T2 from the E. coli rrnB gene
    427..470     +  terminator     rrnB T1 terminator: Escherichia coli rrnB; transcription terminator T1 from the E. coli rrnB gene
    517..553     -  CDS            lacZα (fragment): LacZα fragment of β-galactosidase; lacZ fragment
    570..665     +  protein_bind   attL3: mutant version of attL; recombination site for the Gateway® LR reaction LR Clonase™
    671..2446    +  CDS            EYS (fragment): EYS_HUMAN - Also known as C6orf178, C6orf179, C6orf180, EGFL10, EGFL11, SPAM. Experimental evidence at protein level: Swiss-Prot protein existence level 1. Required to maintain the integrity of photoreceptor cells (PubMed:18836446). Specifically required for normal morphology of the photoreceptor ciliary pocket, and might thus facilitate protein trafficking between the photoreceptor inner and outer segments via the transition zone (By similarity). From Homo sapiens (Human).
   2463..2556    -  protein_bind   attL2 (fragment): mutant version of attL; recombination site for the Gateway® LR reaction LR Clonase™
   2574..2592    -  promoter       T7 promoter: promoter for bacteriophage T7 RNA polymerase
   2782..2805    +  promoter       Pc promoter (fragment): intI1 (promoter lies within the coding sequence); class 1 integron promoter
   2981..3037    +  CDS            GmR (fragment): gentamycin acetyltransferase; aacC1; confers resistance to gentamycin
   3044..3835    +  CDS            SmR: aminoglycoside adenylyltransferase (Murphy, 1985); aadA; confers resistance to spectinomycin and streptomycin
   3928..4516    +  rep_origin     ori: high-copy-number ColE1/pMB1/pBR322/pUC origin of replication
>Addgene plasmid #81517 | pDONR223_EYS_p.H466N | addgene full sequence | sequence record 168667 | Addgene NGS Result
CTTTCCTGCGTTATCCCCTGATTCTGTGGATAACCGTATTACCGCCTTTGAGTGAGCTGATACCGCTCGC
CGCAGCCGAACGACCGAGCGCAGCGAGTCAGTGAGCGAGGAAGCGGAAGAGCGCCCAATACGCAAACCGC
CTCTCCCCGCGCGTTGGCCGATTCATTAATGCAGCTGGCACGACAGGTTTCCCGACTGGAAAGCGGGCAG
TGAGCGCAACGCAATTAATACGCGTACCGCTAGCCAGGAAGAGTTTGTAGAAACGCAAAAAGGCCATCCG
TCAGGATGGCCTTCTGCTTAGTTTGATGCCTGGCAGTTTATGGCGGGCGTCCTGCCCGCCACCCTCCGGG
CCGTTGCTTCACAACGTTCAAATCCGCTCCCGGCGGATTTGTCCTACTCAGGAGAGCGTTCACCGACAAA
CAACAGATAAAACGAAAGGCCCAGTCTTCCGACTGAGCCTTTCGTTTTATTTGATGCCTGGCAGTTCCCT
ACTCTCGCGTTAACGCTAGCATGGATGTTTTCCCAGTCACGACGTTGTAAAACGACGGCCAGTCTTAAGC
TCGGGCCCCAAATAATGATTTTATTTTGACTGATAGTGACCTGTTCGTTGCAACAAATTGATGAGCAATG
CTTTTTTATAATGCCAACTTTGTACAAAAAAGTTGGCACCATGACTGACAAATCAATCGTCATTCTGAGC
CTGATGGTTTTTCACAGCTCTTTCATAAATGGAAAAACATGTAGACGGCAATTGGTGGAAGAATGGCATC
CACAACCCTCATCATATGTGGTAAATTGGACACTAACAGAAAACATCTGCTTGGACTTCTACAGAGATTG
CTGGTTTTTGGGTGTAAACACTAAAATAGATACTTCAGGCAATCAAGCTGTTCCCCAGATTTGCCCTTTG
CAAATTCAATTAGGAGATATCCTTGTAATTTCTTCTGAACCATCTCTTCAATTTCCAGAAATAAATTTGA
TGAATGTTTCTGAAACATCTTTCGTTGGCTGTGTGCAAAATACCACAACGGAAGATCAGTTACTTTTTGG
CTGCAGACTAAAAGGAATGCACACTGTTAATTCTAAGTGGCTGAGTGTTGGGACACATTATTTTATCACA
GTTATGGCAAGTGGTCCATCACCTTGTCCACTGGGACTTCGACTAAATGTGACAGTGAAACAGCAGTTCT
GCCAGGAATCTCTGAGTTCAGAATTTTGCTCTGGTCATGGTAAATGTCTTAGTGAAGCTTGGAGCAAGAC
ATATAGCTGCCATTGCCAGCCTCCATTTTCTGGAAAATACTGCCAGGAACTTGATGCATGTTCTTTTAAA
CCATGTAAAAATAATGGCAGTTGCATTAATAAAAGAGAAAATTGGGATGAGCAAGCATATGAATGTGTCT
GTCACCCACCATTTACAGGAAAGAATTGCTCAGAAATAATTGGCCAGTGTCAACCACATGTCTGTTTCCA
TGGAAACTGCAGCAATATTACTTCAAATAGTTTCATTTGTGAATGTGATGAGCAATTTTCAGGTCCATTC
TGTGAGGTGTCAGCAAAACCTTGTGTTTCTCTGCTTTTTTGGAAAAGAGGAATTTGCCCAAATAGCAGTT
CTGCTTATACTTATGAATGCCCAAAAGGATCTTCCAGCCAAAATGGTGAAACTGATGTCAGTGAGTTTTC
ATTAGTACCATGTCAGAATGGTACTGACTGCATCAAAATATCAAATGATGTTATGTGCATCTGTTCACCA
ATATTTACAGATTTGCTTTGTAAGAGCATTCAAACATCATGTGAGTCATTTCCTTTGAGGAATAATGCTA
CATGTAAGAAATGTGAGAAAGATTATCCTTGCAGCTGTATATCAGGATTTACTGAAAAAAACTGTGAGAA
AGCAATTGACCACTGTAAACTGCTCAGCATCAACTGTCTGAATGAAGAATGGTGTTTCAATATAATTGGA
AGATTCAAATATGTATGCATTCCAGGGTGCACAAAAAATCCATGTTGGTTTTTGAAGAATGTTTACCTAA
TTCATCAACACCTCTGCTACTGTGGAGTCACCTTCAATGGTATTTGCCAAGATAAAGGTCCTGCTCAATT
TGAATATGTGTGGCAATTGGGATTTGCAGGATCTGAAGGCGAAAAGTGCCAAGGGGTTATTGATGCCTAT
TTCTTTCTGGCTGCAAACTGCACTGAAGATGCAACCTATGTGAACGATCCTGAAGATAATAATTCTTCAT
GTTGGTTCCCACATGAAGGCACAAAAGAGATTTGTGCAAATGGATGCAGTTGTTTGAGTGAAGAAGACAG
TCAGGAATATCGGTATCTATGTTTTCTCAGATGGGCTGGCAACATGTATCTGGAAAATACAACTGATGAT
CAAGAAAATGAGTGTCAACATGAAGCTGTTTGTAAAGATGAAATTAATAGACCCAGGTATTTATGTATCA
TTTGATTGCCAACTTTCTTGTACAAAGTTGTCATTATAAGAAAGCATTGCTTATCAATTTGTTGCAACGA
ACAGGTCACTATCAGTCAAAATAAAATCATTATTTGCCATCCAGCTGATATCCCCTATAGTGAGTCGTAT
TACATGGTCATAGCTGTTTCCTGGCAGCTCTGGCCCGTGTCTCAAAATCTCTGATGTTACATTGCACAAG
ATAAAAATATATCATCATGCCTCCTCTAGACCAGCCAGGACAGAAATGCCTCGACTTCGCTGCTACCCAA
GGTTGCCGGGTGACGCACACCGTGGAAACGGATGAAGGCACGAACCCAGTGGACATAAGCCTGTTCGGTT
CGTAAGCTGTAATGCAAGTAGCGTATGCGCTCACGCAACTGGTCCAGAACCTTGACCGAACGCAGCGGTG
GTAACGGCGCAGTGGCGGTTTTCATGGCTTGTTATGACTGTTTTTTTGGGGTACAGTCTATGCCTCGGGC
ATCCAAGCAGCAAGCGCGTTACGCCGTGGGTCGATGTTTGATGTTATGGAGCAGCAACGATGTTACGCAG
CAGGGCAGTCGCCCTAAAACAAAGTTAAACATTATGAGGGAAGCGGTGATCGCCGAAGTATCGACTCAAC
TATCAGAGGTAGTTGGCGTCATCGAGCGCCATCTCGAACCGACGTTGCTGGCCGTACATTTGTACGGCTC
CGCAGTGGATGGCGGCCTGAAGCCACACAGTGATATTGATTTGCTGGTTACGGTGACCGTAAGGCTTGAT
GAAACAACGCGGCGAGCTTTGATCAACGACCTTTTGGAAACTTCGGCTTCCCCTGGAGAGAGCGAGATTC
TCCGCGCTGTAGAAGTCACCATTGTTGTGCACGACGACATCATTCCGTGGCGTTATCCAGCTAAGCGCGA
ACTGCAATTTGGAGAATGGCAGCGCAATGACATTCTTGCAGGTATCTTCGAGCCAGCCACGATCGACATT
GATCTGGCTATCTTGCTGACAAAAGCAAGAGAACATAGCGTTGCCTTGGTAGGTCCAGCGGCGGAGGAAC
TCTTTGATCCGGTTCCTGAACAGGATCTATTTGAGGCGCTAAATGAAACCTTAACGCTATGGAACTCGCC
GCCCGACTGGGCTGGCGATGAGCGAAATGTAGTGCTTACGTTGTCCCGCATTTGGTACAGCGCAGTAACC
GGCAAAATCGCGCCGAAGGATGTCGCTGCCGACTGGGCAATGGAGCGCCTGCCGGCCCAGTATCAGCCCG
TCATACTTGAAGCTAGACAGGCTTATCTTGGACAAGAAGAAGATCGCTTGGCCTCGCGCGCAGATCAGTT
GGAAGAATTTGTCCACTACGTGAAAGGCGAGATCACCAAGGTAGTCGGCAAATAACCCTCGAGCCACCCA
TGACCAAAATCCCTTAACGTGAGTTACGCGTCGTTCCACTGAGCGTCAGACCCCGTAGAAAAGATCAAAG
GATCTTCTTGAGATCCTTTTTTTCTGCGCGTAATCTGCTGCTTGCAAACAAAAAAACCACCGCTACCAGC
GGTGGTTTGTTTGCCGGATCAAGAGCTACCAACTCTTTTTCCGAAGGTAACTGGCTTCAGCAGAGCGCAG
ATACCAAATACTGTTCTTCTAGTGTAGCCGTAGTTAGGCCACCACTTCAAGAACTCTGTAGCACCGCCTA
CATACCTCGCTCTGCTAATCCTGTTACCAGTGGCTGCTGCCAGTGGCGATAAGTCGTGTCTTACCGGGTT
GGACTCAAGACGATAGTTACCGGATAAGGCGCAGCGGTCGGGCTGAACGGGGGGTTCGTGCACACAGCCC
AGCTTGGAGCGAACGACCTACACCGAACTGAGATACCTACAGCGTGAGCTATGAGAAAGCGCCACGCTTC
CCGAAGGGAGAAAGGCGGACAGGTATCCGGTAAGCGGCAGGGTCGGAACAGGAGAGCGCACGAGGGAGCT
TCCAGGGGGAAACGCCTGGTATCTTTATAGTCCTGTCGGGTTTCGCCACCTCTGACTTGAGCGTCGATTT
TTGTGATGCTCGTCAGGGGGGCGGAGCCTATGGAAAAACGCCAGCAACGCGGCCTTTTTACGGTTCCTGG
CCTTTTGCTGGCCTTTTGCTCACATGTT
