>Addgene plasmid #81517 | pDONR223_EYS_p.H466N | depositor partial sequence | sequence record 154836 | Insert sequence
ATGACTGACAAATCAATCGTCATTCTGAGCCTGATGGTTTTTCACAGCTCTTTCATAAATGGAAAAACAT
GTAGACGGCAATTGGTGGAAGAATGGCATCCACAACCCTCATCATATGTGGTAAATTGGACACTAACAGA
AAACATCTGCTTGGACTTCTACAGAGATTGCTGGTTTTTGGGTGTAAACACTAAAATAGATACTTCAGGC
AATCAAGCTGTTCCCCAGATTTGCCCTTTGCAAATTCAATTAGGAGATATCCTTGTAATTTCTTCTGAAC
CATCTCTTCAATTTCCAGAAATAAATTTGATGAATGTTTCTGAAACATCTTTCGTTGGCTGTGTGCAAAA
TACCACAACGGAAGATCAGTTACTTTTTGGCTGCAGACTAAAAGGAATGCACACTGTTAATTCTAAGTGG
CTGAGTGTTGGGACACATTATTTTATCACAGTTATGGCAAGTGGTCCATCACCTTGTCCACTGGGACTTC
GACTAAATGTGACAGTGAAACAGCAGTTCTGCCAGGAATCTCTGAGTTCAGAATTTTGCTCTGGTCATGG
TAAATGTCTTAGTGAAGCTTGGAGCAAGACATATAGCTGCCATTGCCAGCCTCCATTTTCTGGAAAATAC
TGCCAGGAACTTGATGCATGTTCTTTTAAACCATGTAAAAATAATGGCAGTTGCATTAATAAAAGAGAAA
ATTGGGATGAGCAAGCATATGAATGTGTCTGTCACCCACCATTTACAGGAAAGAATTGCTCAGAAATAAT
TGGCCAGTGTCAACCACATGTCTGTTTCCATGGAAACTGCAGCAATATTACTTCAAATAGTTTCATTTGT
GAATGTGATGAGCAATTTTCAGGTCCATTCTGTGAGGTGTCAGCAAAACCTTGTGTTTCTCTGCTTTTTT
GGAAAAGAGGAATTTGCCCAAATAGCAGTTCTGCTTATACTTATGAATGCCCAAAAGGATCTTCCAGCCA
AAATGGTGAAACTGATGTCAGTGAGTTTTCATTAGTACCATGTCAGAATGGTACTGACTGCATCAAAATA
TCAAATGATGTTATGTGCATCTGTTCACCAATATTTACAGATTTGCTTTGTAAGAGCATTCAAACATCAT
GTGAGTCATTTCCTTTGAGGAATAATGCTACATGTAAGAAATGTGAGAAAGATTATCCTTGCAGCTGTAT
ATCAGGATTTACTGAAAAAAACTGTGAGAAAGCAATTGACCACTGTAAACTGCTCAGCATCAACTGTCTG
AATGAAGAATGGTGTTTCAATATAATTGGAAGATTCAAATATGTATGCATTCCAGGGTGCACAAAAAATC
CATGTTGGTTTTTGAAGAATGTTTACCTAATTCATCAACACCTCTGCTACTGTGGAGTCACCTTCAATGG
TATTTGCCAAGATAAAGGTCCTGCTCAATTTGAATATGTGTGGCAATTGGGATTTGCAGGATCTGAAGGC
GAAAAGTGCCAAGGGGTTATTGATGCCTATTTCTTTCTGGCTGCAAACTGCACTGAAGATGCAACCTATG
TGAACGATCCTGAAGATAATAATTCTTCATGTTGGTTCCCACATGAAGGCACAAAAGAGATTTGTGCAAA
TGGATGCAGTTGTTTGAGTGAAGAAGACAGTCAGGAATATCGGTATCTATGTTTTCTCAGATGGGCTGGC
AACATGTATCTGGAAAATACAACTGATGATCAAGAAAATGAGTGTCAACATGAAGCTGTTTGTAAAGATG
AAATTAATAGACCCAGGTATTTATGTATCATT
