>Addgene plasmid #81517 | pDONR223_EYS_p.H466N | addgene partial sequence | sequence record 156372 | M13-F20 5'-TGTAAAACGACGGCCAGT-3'
TTCGTTGCAACAAATTGATGAGCAATGCTTTTTTATAATGCCAACTTTGTACAAAAAAGTTGGCACCATG
ACTGACAAATCAATCGTCATTCTGAGCCTGATGGTTTTTCACAGCTCTTTCATAAATGGAAAAACATGTA
GACGGCAATTGGTGGAAGAATGGCATCCACAACCCTCATCATATGTGGTAAATTGGACACTAACAGAAAA
CATCTGCTTGGACTTCTACAGAGATTGCTGGTTTTTGGGTGTAAACACTAAAATAGATACTTCAGGCAAT
CAAGCTGTTCCCCAGATTTGCCCTTTGCAAATTCAATTAGGAGATATCCTTGTAATTTCTTCTGAACCAT
CTCTTCAATTTCCAGAAATAAATTTGATGAATGTTTCTGAAACATCTTTCGTTGGCTGTGTGCAAAATAC
CACAACGGAAGATCAGTTACTTTTTGGCTGCAGACTAAAAGGAATGCACACTGTTAATTCTAAGTGGCTG
AGTGTTGGGACACATTATTTTATCACAGTTATGGCAAGTGGTCCATCACCTTGTCCACTGGGACTTCGAC
TAAATGTGACAGTGAAACAGCAGTTCTGCCAGGAATCTCTGAGTTCAGAATTTTGCTCTGGTCATGGTAA
ATGTCTTAGTGAAGCTTGGAGCAAGACATATAGCTGCCATTGCCAGCCTCCATTTTCTGGAAAATACTGC
CAGGAACTTGATGCATGTTCTTTTAAACCATGTAAAAATAATGGCAGTTGCATTAATAAAAGAGAAAATT
GGGATGAGCAAGCATATGAATGTGTCTGTCACCCACCATTTACAGGAAAGAATTGCTCAGAAATAATTGG
CCAGTGTCAACCACATGTCTGTTTCCATGGAAACTGCAGCAATATTACTTCAAATAGTTTCATTTGTGAA
TGTGATGAGCAATTTTCAGGTCCA
